>Addgene plasmid #44163 | pEIAV-SIN6.1 CBLucWm1A | depositor full sequence | sequence record 59701 | pEIAV-SIN6.1 CBLucWm1A sequence 7757 bps
ACAGATCTTCAATATTGGCCATTAGCCATATTATTCATTGGTTATATAGCATAAATCAATATTGGCTATT
GGCCATTGCATACGTTGTATCTATATCATAATATGTACATTTATATTGGCTCATGTCCAATATGACCGCC
ATGTTGGCATTGATTATTGACTAGTTATTAATAGTAATCAATTACGGGGTCATTAGTTCATAGCCCATAT
ATGGAGTTCCGCGTTACATAACTTACGGTAAATGGCCCGCCTGGCTGACCGCCCAACGACCCCCGCCCAT
TGACGTCAATAATGACGTATGTTCCCATAGTAACGCCAATAGGGACTTTCCATTGACGTCAATGGGTGGA
GTATTTACGGTAAACTGCCCACTTGGCAGTACATCAAGTGTATCATATGCCAAGTCCGCCCCCTATTGAC
GTCAATGACGGTAAATGGCCCGCCTGGCATTATGCCCAGTACATGACCTTACGGGACTTTCCTACTTGGC
AGTACATCTACGTATTAGTCATCGCTATTACCATGGTGATGCGGTTTTGGCAGTACACCAATGGGCGTGG
ATAGCGGTTTGACTCACGGGGATTTCCAAGTCTCCACCCCATTGACGTCAATGGGAGTTTGTTTTGGCAC
CAAAATCAACGGGACTTTCCAAAATGTCGTAATAACCCCGCCCCGTTGACGCAAATGGGCGGTAGGCGTG
TACGGTGGGAGGTCTATATAAGCAGAGCTCGTTTAGTGAACCGGGCACTCAGATTCTGCGGTCTGAGTCC
CTTCTCTGCTGGGCTGAAAAGGCCTTTGTAATAAATATAATTCTCTACTCAGTCCCTGTCTCTAGTTTGT
CTGTTCGAGATCCTACAGTTGGCGCCCGAACAGGGACCTGAGAGGGGCGCAGACCCTACCTGTTGAACCT
GGCTGATCGTAGGATCCCCGGGACAGCAGAGGAGAACTTACAGAAGTCTTCTGGAGGTGTTCCTGGCCAG
AACACAGGAGGACAGGTAAGTAGGGAGACCCTTTGACATGGAGCAAGGCGCTCAAGAAGTTAGAGAAGGT
GACGGTACAAGGGTCTCAGAAATTAACTACTGGTAACTGTAATTGGGCGCTAAGTCTAGTAGACTTATTT
CATGATACCAACTTTGTAAAAGAAAAGGACTGGCAGCTGAGGGATGTCATTCCATTGCTGGAAGATGTAA
CTCAGACGCTGGAATTCGGGTATTGTAGAAAGGGCAAATAGGACCTTGAAAGAGAAGATTCAAAGTCATA
GAGACAACACTCAAACACTGGAGGCAGCTTTACAACTTGCTCTCATTACTTGTAACAAAGGGAGGGAAAG
TATGGGAGGACAGACACCATGGGAAGTATTTATCACTAATCAAGCACAAGTAATACATGAGAAACTTTTA
CTACAGCAAGCACAATCCTCCAAAAAATTTTGTTTTTACAAAATCCCTGGTGAACATGATTGGAAGGGAC
CTACTAGGGTGCTGTGGAAGGGTGATGGTGCAGTAGTAGTTAATGATGAAGGAAAGGGAATAATTGCTGT
ACCATTAACCAGGACTAAGTTACTAATAAAGCCAAATTGAGTATTGTTGCATGCATTTGATATATGGGAT
TATTTGGTAAAGGGGTAACATGGTCAGCATCGCATTCTATGGGGGGATCCCAGGGGGAATCTCAACCCCT
ATTACCCAACAGTCAGAAAAATCTAAGTGTGAGGAGAACACAATGTTTCAACCTTATTGTTATAATAATG
ACAGTAAGAACAGCATGGCAGAATCGAAGGAAGCAAGAGACCAAGAAATGAACCTGAAAGAAGAATCTAA
AGAAGAAAAAAGAAGAAATGACTGGTGGAAAAAAGCTGCAGATAGCTAGCGGTACCTCTGGTCGTTACAT
AACTTACGGTAAATGGCCCGCCTGGCTGACCGCCCAACGACCCCGCCCATTGACGTCAATAATGACGTAT
GTTCCCATAGTAACGCCAATAGGGACTTTCCATTGACGTCAATGGGTGGAGTATTTACGGTAAACTGCCC
ACTTGGCAGTACATCAAGTGTATCATATGCCAAGTACGCCCCCTATTGACGTCAATGACGGTAAATGGCC
CGCCTGGCATTATGCCCAGTACATGACCTTATGGGACTTTCCTACTTGGCAGTACATCTACTCGAGGCCA
CGTTCTGCTTCACTCTCCCCATCTCCCCCCCCTCCCCACCCCCAATTTTGTATTTATTTATTTTTTAATT
ATTTTGTGCAGCGATGGGGGCGGGGGGGGGGGGGGGGCGCGCGCCAGGCGGGGCGGGGCGGGGCGAGGGG
CGGGGCGGGGCGAGGCGGAGAGGTGCGGCGGCAGCCAATCAGAGCGGCGCGCTCCGAAAGTTTCCTTTTA
TGGCGAGGCGGCGGCGGCGGCGGCCCTATAAAAAGCGAAGCGCGCGGCGGGCGGGAGCGGGATCAGCCAC
CGCGGTGGCGGCCTAGAGTCGAGTTAACAAGCTTGGCATTCCGGTACTGTTGGTAAAGCCACCATGGAAG
ACGCCAAAAACATAAAGAAAGGCCCGGCGCCATTCTATCCGCTGGAAGATGGAACCGCTGGAGAGCAACT
GCATAAGGCTATGAAGAGATACGCCCTGGTTCCTGGAACAATTGCTTTTACAGATGCACATATCGAGGTG
GACATCACTTACGCTGAGTACTTCGAAATGTCCGTTCGGTTGGCAGAAGCTATGAAACGATATGGGCTGA
ATACAAATCACAGAATCGTCGTATGCAGTGAAAACTCTCTTCAATTCTTTATGCCGGTGTTGGGCGCGTT
ATTTATCGGAGTTGCAGTTGCGCCCGCGAACGACATTTATAATGAACGTGAATTGCTCAACAGTATGGGC
ATTTCGCAGCCTACCGTGGTGTTCGTTTCCAAAAAGGGGTTGCAAAAAATTTTGAACGTGCAAAAAAAGC
TCCCAATCATCCAAAAAATTATTATCATGGATTCTAAAACGGATTACCAGGGATTTCAGTCGATGTACAC
GTTCGTCACATCTCATCTACCTCCCGGTTTTAATGAATACGATTTTGTGCCAGAGTCCTTCGATAGGGAC
AAGACAATTGCACTGATCATGAACTCCTCTGGATCTACTGGTCTGCCTAAAGGTGTCGCTCTGCCTCATA
GAACTGCCTGCGTGAGATTCTCGCATGCCAGAGATCCTATTTTTGGCAATCAAATCATTCCGGATACTGC
GATTTTAAGTGTTGTTCCATTCCATCACGGTTTTGGAATGTTTACTACACTCGGATATTTGATATGTGGA
TTTCGAGTCGTCTTAATGTATAGATTTGAAGAAGAGCTGTTTCTGAGGAGCCTTCAGGATTACAAGATTC
AAAGTGCGCTGCTGGTGCCAACCCTATTCTCCTTCTTCGCCAAAAGCACTCTGATTGACAAATACGATTT
ATCTAATTTACACGAAATTGCTTCTGGTGGCGCTCCCCTCTCTAAGGAAGTCGGGGAAGCGGTTGCCAAG
AGGTTCCATCTGCCAGGTATCAGGCAAGGATATGGGCTCACTGAGACTACATCAGCTATTCTGATTACAC
CCGAGGGGGATGATAAACCGGGCGCGGTCGGTAAAGTTGTTCCATTTTTTGAAGCGAAGGTTGTGGATCT
GGATACCGGGAAAACGCTGGGCGTTAATCAAAGAGGCGAACTGTGTGTGAGAGGTCCTATGATTATGTCC
GGTTATGTAAACAATCCGGAAGCGACCAACGCCTTGATTGACAAGGATGGATGGCTACATTCTGGAGACA
TAGCTTACTGGGACGAAGACGAACACTTCTTCATCGTTGACCGCCTGAAGTCTCTGATTAAGTACAAAGG
CTATCAGGTGGCTCCCGCTGAATTGGAATCCATCTTGCTCCAACACCCCAACATCTTCGACGCAGGTGTC
GCAGGTCTTCCCGACGATGACGCCGGTGAACTTCCCGCCGCCGTTGTTGTTTTGGAGCACGGAAAGACGA
TGACGGAAAAAGAGATCGTGGATTACGTCGCCAGTCAAGTAACAACCGCGAAAAAGTTGCGCGGAGGAGT
TGTGTTTGTGGACGAAGTACCGAAAGGTCTTACCGGAAAACTCGACGCAAGAAAAATCAGAGAGATCCTC
ATAAAGGCCAAGAAGGGCGGAAAGATCGCCGTGTAATTCTAGAGTCGACCCGGGCGGCCGCCGAGCATCT
TACCGCCATTTATTCCCATATTTGTTCTGTTTTTCTTGATTTGGGTATACATTTGATTGTCAATAAAACA
AAATGGTGGGGCAATCATCTACATTTCATGGGATATGTGATTACTAGTTCAGGTGTATTGCCACAAGACA
AACTTGTTAAGAAAATTTCCCGTTATTTGCACTCTGTTCCTGTTAATCAACCTCTGGATTACAAAATTTG
TGAAAGATTGACTGGTATTCTTAACTATGTTGCTCCTTTTACGCTTTGTGGATACGCTGCTTTAATGCCT
TTGTATCTTGCTATTGCTTCCCGTATGGCTTTCATTTTCTCCTCCTTGTATAAATCCTGGTTGCTGTCTC
TTTATGAGGAGTTGTGGCCCGTTGTCAGGCAACGTGGCGTGGTGTGCACTGTGTTTGCTGACGCAACCCC
CACTGGTTGGGGCATTGCCACCACCTGTCAGCTCCTTTCCGGGACTTTCGCTTTCCCCCTCCCTATTGCC
ACGGCGGAACTCATCGCCGCCTGCCTTGCCCGCTGCTGGACAGGGGCTCGGCTGTTGGGCACTGACAATT
CCGTGGTGTTGTCGGGGAAGCTGACGTCCTTTCCTAGGCTGCTCGCCTGTGTTGCCACCTGGATTCTGCG
CGGGACGTCCTTCTGCTACGTCCCTTCGGCCCTCAATCCAGCGGACCTTCCTTCCCGCGGATGCATCTCC
GATCGATTAGAAAAACAAGGGGGGAACTGTGGGGTTTTTATGAGGGGTTTTATACAATTGGGCACTCAGA
TTCTGCGGTCTGAGTCCCTTCTCTGCTGGGCTGAAAAGGCCTTTGTAATAAATATAATTCTCTACTCAGT
CCCTGTCTCTAGTTTGTCTGTTCGAGATCCTACAGAGCTCATGCCTTGGTTAATTAAGGAGATCCGGGCT
GGCGTAATAGCGAAGAGGCCCGCACCGATCGCCCTTCCCAACAGTTGCGCAGCCTGAATGGCGAATGG
[124 nt withheld, positions 5179-5302]
C
[56 nt withheld, positions 5304-5359]
AGCTTTACGGCACCTCGACCG
[64 nt withheld, positions 5381-5444]
CCTTTGACGTTGGAGTCCACGTTCTTT
[37 nt withheld, positions 5472-5508]
ACCCTATCTCGGTCTATTCTTTTGATTTATAAGGGATTTTGCCGATTTCGGCCTATTGGTTAAAAAATGA
GCTGATTTAACAAATATTTAACGCGAATTTTAACAAAATATTAACGTTTACAATTTCGCCTGATGCGGTA
TTTTCTCCTTACGCATCTGTGCGGTATTTCACACCGCATATGGTGCACTCTCAGTACAATCTGCTCTGAT
GCCGCATAGTTAAGCCAGCCCCGACACCCGCCAACACCCGCTGACGCGCCCTGACGGGCTTGTCTGCTCC
CGGCATCCGCTTACAGACAAGCTGTGACCGTCTCCGGGAGCTGCATGTGTCAGAGGTTTTCACCGTCATC
ACCGAAACGCGCGAGACGAAAGGGCCTCGTGATACGCCTATTTTTATAGGTTAATGTCATGATAATAATG
GTTTCTTAGACGTCAGGTGGCACTTTTCGGGGAAATGTGCGCGGAACCCCTATTTGTTTATTTTTCTAAA
TACATTCAAATATGTATCCGCTCATGAGACAATAACCCTGATAAATGCTTCAATAATATTGAAAAAGGAA
GAGTATGAGTATTCAACATTTCCGTGTCGCCCTTATTCCCTTTTTTGCGGCATTTTGCCTTCCTGTTTTT
GCTCACCCAGAAACGCTGGTGAAAGTAAAAGATGCTGAAGATCAGTTGGGTGCACGAGTGGGTTACATCG
AACTGGATCTCAACAGCGGTAAGATCCTTGAGAGTTTTCGCCCCGAAGAACGTTTTCCAATGATGAGCAC
TTTTAAAGTTCTGCTATGTGGCGCGGTATTATCCCGTATTGACGCCGGGCAAGAGCAACTCGGTCGCCGC
ATACACTATTCTCAGAATGACTTGGTTGAGTACTCACCAGTCACAGAAAAGCATCTTACGGATGGCATGA
CAGTAAGAGAATTATGCAGTGCTGCCATAACCATGAGTGATAACACTGCGGCCAACTTACTTCTGACAAC
GATCGGAGGACCGAAGGAGCTAACCGCTTTTTTGCACAACATGGGGGATCATGTAACTCGCCTTGATCGT
TGGGAACCGGAGCTGAATGAAGCCATACCAAACGACGAGCGTGACACCACGATGCCTGTAGCAATGGCAA
CAACGTTGCGCAAACTATTAACTGGCGAACTACTTACTCTAGCTTCCCGGCAACAATTAATAGACTGGAT
GGAGGCGGATAAAGTTGCAGGACCACTTCTGCGCTCGGCCCTTCCGGCTGGCTGGTTTATTGCTGATAAA
TCTGGAGCCGGTGAGCGTGGGTCTCGCGGTATCATTGCAGCACTGGGGCCAGATGGTAAGCCCTCCCGTA
TCGTAGTTATCTACACGACGGGGAGTCAGGCAACTATGGATGAACGAAATAGACAGATCGCTGAGATAGG
TGCCTCACTGATTAAGCATTGGTAACTGTCAGACCAAGTTTACTCATATATACTTTAGATTGATTTAAAA
CTTCATTTTTAATTTAAAAGGATCTAGGTGAAGATCCTTTTTGATAATCTCATGACCAAAATCCCTTAAC
GTGAGTTTTCGTTCCACTGAGCGTCAGACCCCGTAGAAAAGATCAAAGGATCTTCTTGAGATCCTTTTTT
TCTGCGCGTAATCTGCTGCTTGCAAACAAAAAAACCACCGCTACCAGCGGTGGTTTGTTTGCCGGATCAA
GAGCTACCAACTCTTTTTCCGAAGGTAACTGGCTTCAGCAGAGCGCAGATACCAAATACTGTCCTTCTAG
TGTAGCCGTAGTTAGGCCACCACTTCAAGAACTCTGTAGCACCGCCTACATACCTCGCTCTGCTAATCCT
GTTACCAGTGGCTGCTGCCAGTGGCGATAAGTCGTGTCTTACCGGGTTGGACTCAAGACGATAGTTACCG
GATAAGGCGCAGCGGTCGGGCTGAACGGGGGGTTCGTGCACACAGCCCAGCTTGGAGCGAACGACCTACA
CCGAACTGAGATACCTACAGCGTGAGCTATGAGAAAGCGCCACGCTTCCCGAAGGGAGAAAGGCGGACAG
GTATCCGGTAAGCGGCAGGGTCGGAACAGGAGAGCGCACGAGGGAGCTTCCAGGGGGAAACGCCTGGTAT
CTTTATAGTCCTGTCGGGTTTCGCCACCTCTGACTTGAGCGTCGATTTTTGTGATGCTCGTCAGGGGGGC
GGAGCCTATGGAAAAACGCCAGCAACGCGGCCTTTTTACGGTTCCTGGCCTTTTGCTGGCCTTTTGCTCA
CATGGCTCG
Features (pLannotate 1.2.2; 19 found; start..end, strand, type, name):
    148..525     +  enhancer       CMV enhancer: human cytomegalovirus immediate early enhancer
    527..726     +  promoter       CMV promoter: human cytomegalovirus (CMV) immediate early promoter
    909..1004    +  CDS            tat (fragment): TAT_EIAVC - Experimental evidence at protein level: Swiss-Prot protein existence level 1. Nuclear transcriptional activator of viral gene expression, that is essential for viral transcription from the LTR promoter and replication. Acts as a sequence-specific molecular adapter, directing components of the cellular transcription machinery to the viral RNA to enhance transcription by the RNA polymerase II (RNA pol II) complex, thereby increasing the level of full-length transcripts. Tat associates with the CCNT1/cyclin-T1 component of the P-TEFb complex (CDK9 and CCNT1), which promotes RNA chain
   1004..1201    +  CDS            gag (fragment): GAG_EIAV9 - Experimental evidence at protein level: Swiss-Prot protein existence level 1. p9 plays a role in budding of the assembled particle by interacting with PDCD6IP/AIP1. From Equine infectious anemia virus (isolate 1369) (EIAV).
   1209..1577    +  CDS            pol (fragment): POL_EIAV9 - Experimental evidence at protein level: Swiss-Prot protein existence level 1. During replicative cycle of retroviruses, the reverse- transcribed viral DNA is integrated into the host chromosome by the viral integrase enzyme. RNase H activity is associated with the reverse transcriptase. From Equine infectious anemia virus (isolate 1369) (EIAV).
   1630..1854    +  CDS            env (fragment): ENV_EIAVC - Experimental evidence at protein level: Swiss-Prot protein existence level 1. The transmembrane protein (TM) acts as a class I viral fusion protein. Under the current model, the protein has at least 3 conformational states: pre-fusion native state, pre-hairpin intermediate state, and post-fusion hairpin state. During viral and target cell membrane fusion, the coiled coil regions (heptad repeats) assume a trimer-of-hairpins structure, positioning the fusion peptide in close proximity to the C-terminal region of the ectodomain. The formation of this structure appears to drive apposit
   1883..2161    +  enhancer       CMV enhancer (fragment): human cytomegalovirus immediate early enhancer
   2168..2433    +  promoter       chicken β-actin promoter: No description available
   2447..2463    +  misc_feature   MCS (fragment): pBluescript multiple cloning site
   2514..4166    +  CDS            luciferase: firefly luciferase; luc+; enhanced luc+ version of the luciferase gene
   4194..4253    +  CDS            S (fragment): HBSAG_WHV6 - Experimental evidence at transcript level: Swiss-Prot protein existence level 2. The middle envelope protein plays an important role in the budding of the virion. It is involved in the induction of budding in a nucleocapsid independent way. In this process the majority of envelope proteins bud to form subviral lipoprotein particles of 22 nm of diameter that do not contain a nucleocapsid (By similarity). From Woodchuck hepatitis B virus (isolate w64/pWS23) (WHV).
   4385..4890    +  misc_feature   WPRE (fragment): woodchuck hepatitis virus posttranscriptional regulatory element
   5108..5175    +  CDS            lacZα (fragment): LacZα fragment of β-galactosidase; lacZ fragment
   5179..5634    +  rep_origin     f1 ori (sequence partly withheld): f1 bacteriophage origin of replication; arrow indicates direction of (+) strand synthesis
   5637..5736    -  misc_feature   bom (fragment): basis of mobility region from pBR322
   5838..5873    -  CDS            rop (fragment): Rop protein, which maintains plasmids at low copy number; rop
   5968..6072    +  promoter       AmpR promoter: bla
   6073..6933    +  CDS            AmpR: β-lactamase; bla; confers resistance to ampicillin, carbenicillin, and related antibiotics
   7104..7692    +  rep_origin     ori: high-copy-number ColE1/pMB1/pBR322/pUC origin of replication
