[The description below was written by a language model from this plasmid's Addgene catalogue record and pLannotate feature annotations shown in this document.]
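Description:
pEIAV-SIN6.1 CBLucWm1A is a lentiviral transfer (gene-delivery) vector based on equine infectious anemia virus (EIAV), assembled on the Promega pCI plasmid backbone for a total size of 7,757 bp. It is propagated in E. coli as a high-copy plasmid through a ColE1/pUC-type origin with ampicillin selection (AmpR under its own bla promoter). An f1 phage origin is also present, along with short remnants of lacZα, bom and rop that are backbone fragments rather than functional units.

At the 5′ end, a CMV immediate-early enhancer and promoter sit upstream of the EIAV sequences, an arrangement commonly used to drive transcription of the vector genome RNA in producer cells. The annotated viral material consists only of short fragments of tat, gag, pol and env. Fragments like these are typically kept for cis-acting functions such as packaging rather than for protein expression. "SIN" in the name indicates a self-inactivating design, but the feature table does not annotate the LTRs, so their structure cannot be described from this record.

The internal expression cassette uses the CB hybrid promoter (a CMV enhancer fragment fused to the chicken β-actin promoter) to drive firefly luciferase (the luc+ version), cloned between HindIII and XbaI. Downstream lies a partial woodchuck hepatitis virus posttranscriptional regulatory element (WPRE), which enhances transcript expression. The adjacent hit to the woodchuck hepatitis virus S protein reflects this same viral region. The "Wm1A" part of the name may denote a modified WPRE, though the record does not define it.

The associated publication concerns gene transfer to mouse airways using lentiviral vectors pseudotyped with influenza hemagglutinin, so this construct serves as a luciferase reporter for measuring transduction efficiency.
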