Addgene plasmid #44163: pEIAV-SIN6.1 CBLucWm1A
Depositing lab: John Olsen. Depositing organization: University of North Carolina at Chapel Hill. Publication: High efficiency gene transfer to airways of mice using influenza hemagglutinin pseudotyped lentiviral vectors. Patel M, Giddings AM, Sechelski J, Olsen JC. J Gene Med. 2013 Jan;15(1):51-62. doi: 10.1002/jgm.2695. PubMed 23319179.
Backbone
  Vector backbone: pCI
  Backbone manufacturer: Promega Corporation
  Backbone size w/o insert (bp): 2700
  Total vector size (bp): 7757
  Vector type: Lentiviral, Luciferase
Growth in bacteria
  Bacterial resistance: Ampicillin, 100 μg/mL
  Growth temperature: 37°C
  Growth strain: Stbl3
  Copy number: High Copy
Gene/Insert
  Gene/Insert name: firefly luciferase
  Insert size (bp): 1650
  Promoter: CB (CMV enhancer/chicken beta-actin promoter)
  Cloning method: Restriction Enzyme; 5′ cloning site HindIII (not destroyed); 3′ cloning site XbaI (not destroyed)
  Sequencing primers: 5′ unknown; 3′ unknown
Terms and licenses: Academic/Nonprofit Terms; Industry Terms: Not Available to Industry
How to cite: pEIAV-SIN6.1 CBLucWm1A was a gift from John Olsen (Addgene plasmid # 44163 ; http://n2t.net/addgene:44163 ; RRID:Addgene_44163)
