>Addgene plasmid #44163 | pEIAV-SIN6.1 CBLucWm1A | addgene partial sequence | sequence record 63100 | LucNRev 5'-CCTTATGCAGTTGCTCTCC-3'
CGCCGGGCCTTTCTTTATGTTTTTGGCGTCTTCCATGGTGGCTTTACCAACAGTACCGGAATGCCAAGCT
TGTTAACTCGACTCTAGGCCGCCACCGCGGTGGCTGATCCCGCTCCCGCCCGCCGCGCGCTTCGCTTTTT
ATAGGGCCGCCGCCGCCGCCGCCTCGCCATAAAAGGAAACTTTCGGAGCGCGCCGCTCTGATTGGCTGCC
GCCGCACCTCTCCGCCTCGCCCCGCCCCGCCCCTCGCCCCGCCCCGCCCCGCCTGGCGCGCGCCCCC
